>Addgene plasmid #191140 | EK0285 SFFV-mCherry-SG(s70587)SG-EGFP (FLP-IN) | addgene full sequence | sequence record 375415 | Addgene NGS Result
AGTATCTGCTCCCTGCTTGTGTGTTGGAGGTCGCTGAGTAGTGCGCGAGCAAAATTTAAGCTACAACAAG
GCAAGGCTTGACCGACAATTGCCGATAAAATAAAAGATTTTATTTAGTCTCCAGAAAAAGGGGGGAATGA
AAGACCCCACCTGTAGGTTTGGCAAGCTAGCTGCAGTAACGCCATTTTGCAAGGCATGGAAAAATACCAA
ACCAAGAATAGAGAAGTTCAGATCAAGGGCGGGTACATGAAAATAGCTAACGTTGGGCCAAACAGGATAT
CTGCGGTGAGCAGTTTCGGCCCCGGCCCGGGGCCAAGAACAGATGGTCACCGCAGTTTCGGCCCCGGCCC
GAGGCCAAGAACAGATGGTCCCCAGATATGGCCCAACCCTCAGCAGTTTCTTAAGACCCATCAGATGTTT
CCAGGCTCCCCCAAGGACCTGAAATGACCCTGCGCCTTATTTGAATTAACCAATCAGCCTGCTTCTCGCT
TCTGTTCGCGCGCTTCTGCTTCCCGAGCTCTATAAAAGAGCTCACAACCCCTCACTCGGCGCGCCAGTCC
TCCGACAGACTGAGTCGCCCGGGAAGCTTCGCCACCATGGTGAGCAAGGGCGAGGAGGATAACATGGCCA
TCATCAAGGAGTTCATGCGCTTCAAGGTGCACATGGAGGGCTCCGTGAACGGCCACGAGTTCGAGATCGA
GGGCGAGGGCGAGGGCCGCCCCTACGAGGGCACCCAGACCGCCAAGCTGAAGGTGACCAAGGGTGGCCCC
CTGCCCTTCGCCTGGGACATCCTGTCCCCTCAGTTCATGTACGGCTCCAAGGCCTACGTGAAGCACCCCG
CCGACATTCCCGACTACTTGAAGCTGTCCTTCCCCGAGGGCTTCAAGTGGGAGCGCGTGATGAACTTCGA
GGACGGCGGCGTGGTGACCGTGACCCAGGACTCCTCCCTGCAGGACGGCGAGTTCATCTACAAGGTGAAG
CTGCGCGGCACCAACTTCCCCTCCGACGGCCCCGTAATGCAGAAGAAGACCATGGGCTGGGAGGCCTCCT
CCGAGCGGATGTACCCCGAGGACGGCGCCCTGAAGGGCGAGATCAAGCAGAGGCTGAAGCTGAAGGACGG
CGGCCACTACGACGCTGAGGTCAAGACCACCTACAAGGCCAAGAAGCCCGTGCAGCTGCCCGGCGCCTAC
AACGTCAACATCAAGTTGGACATCACCTCCCACAACGAGGACTACACCATCGTGGAACAGTACGAACGCG
CCGAGGGCCGCCACTCCACCGGCGGCATGGACGAGCTGTACAAGAGCGAAGCCAGACACAAACAGAAAAT
TGTGGCTCCGGTGAAACAGACTTTGAATTTTGACCTTCTGAAGCTGGCGGGAGACGTCGAGTCCAACCCC
GGTCCCGGATCCACCAAGTCGACACGGATGAGTGTTTCCTTCTATCCGCGTCATTGTTAGGCCTTACGTA
CCGATAGACCACTGGTGCAAATAGAGAGCTATACCGGTGAGGCACGGCATAAGCAAAAGATCGTAGCCCC
AGTAAAGCAAACACTCAACTTCGATCTACTCAAACTCGCAGGTGATGTGGAATCTAATCCAGGACCTGTC
TCAAAGGGCGAGGAACTTTTTACGGGCGTTGTTCCGATCCTCGTCGAATTGGACGGGGACGTTAATGGGC
ATAAATTCTCAGTTAGTGGTGAGGGTGAGGGGGACGCGACATATGGGAAACTTACGCTGAAGTTCATATG
TACCACCGGAAAATTGCCAGTGCCGTGGCCTACTCTCGTCACCACCCTGACATATGGTGTTCAGTGTTTT
AGCCGGTATCCAGACCATATGAAACAGCACGATTTTTTTAAATCCGCTATGCCTGAAGGTTACGTACAGG
AGCGAACGATATTTTTTAAAGACGACGGAAACTACAAAACTAGAGCCGAGGTAAAATTCGAGGGTGACAC
TCTCGTGAACCGGATCGAACTGAAGGGCATAGATTTTAAGGAGGATGGCAATATACTGGGCCACAAGCTC
GAATACAACTATAATTCTCATAATGTCTATATCATGGCGGACAAACAGAAAAACGGCATCAAGGTAAACT
TTAAAATCCGACACAATATTGAGGACGGCTCTGTCCAGCTTGCGGACCATTACCAACAGAACACGCCGAT
AGGGGATGGTCCAGTACTTCTCCCTGATAATCACTATTTGTCTACTCAGTCAGCTCTTAGCAAGGACCCA
AACGAAAAACGGGATCACATGGTCCTTCTTGAGTTCGTCACTGCGGCTGGGATAACACTCGGGATGGACG
AACTGTATAAGTAGGCCGCTCGAGGAGGGCCCGAACAAAAACTCATCTCAGAAGAGGATCTGAATAGCGC
CGTCGACCATCATCATAATCATCATTGAGTTTAAACCCGCTGATCAGCCTCGACTGTGCCTTCTAGTTGC
CAGCCATCTGTTGTTTGCCCCTCCCCCGTGCCTTCCTTGACCCTGGAAGGTGCCACTCCCACTGTCCTTT
CCTAATAAAATGAGGAAATTGCATCGCATTGTCTGAGTAGGTGTCATTCTATTCTGGGGGGTGGGGTGGG
GCAGGACAGCAAGGGGGAGGATTGGGAAGACAATAGCAGGCATGCTGGGGATGCGGTGGGCTCTATGGAG
ATCTATCGATGTTCTGGGGATGCGGTGGGCTCTATGGCTTCTGAGGCGGAAAGAACCAGCTGGGGCTCTA
GGGGGTATCCCC
[124 nt withheld, positions 2743-2866]
C
[91 nt withheld, positions 2868-2958]
AGGGTGATGGTTCACGTACCTAGAAGTTCCTATTCCGAAGTTCCTATTCTCTAGAAAGTATAGGAACTTC
CTTGGCCAAAAAGCCTGAACTCACCGCGACGTCTGTCGAGAAGTTTCTGATCGAAAAGTTCGACAGCGTC
TCCGACCTGATGCAGCTCTCGGAGGGCGAAGAATCTCGTGCTTTCAGCTTCGATGTAGGAGGGCGTGGAT
ATGTCCTGCGGGTAAATAGCTGCGCCGATGGTTTCTACAAAGATCGTTATGTTTATCGGCACTTTGCATC
GGCCGCGCTCCCGATTCCGGAAGTGCTTGACATTGGGGAATTCAGCGAGAGCCTGACCTATTGCATCTCC
CGCCGTGCACAGGGTGTCACGTTGCAAGACCTGCCTGAAACCGAACTGCCCGCTGTTCTGCAGCCGGTCG
CGGAGGCCATGGATGCGATCGCTGCGGCCGATCTTAGCCAGACGAGCGGGTTCGGCCCATTCGGACCGCA
AGGAATCGGTCAATACACTACATGGCGTGATTTCATATGCGCGATTGCTGATCCCCATGTGTATCACTGG
CAAACTGTGATGGACGACACCGTCAGTGCGTCCGTCGCGCAGGCTCTCGATGAGCTGATGCTTTGGGCCG
AGGACTGCCCCGAAGTCCGGCACCTCGTGCACGCGGATTTCGGCTCCAACAATGTCCTGACGGACAATGG
CCGCATAACAGCGGTCATTGACTGGAGCGAGGCGATGTTCGGGGATTCCCAATACGAGGTCGCCAACATC
TTCTTCTGGAGGCCGTGGTTGGCTTGTATGGAGCAGCAGACGCGCTACTTCGAGCGGAGGCATCCGGAGC
TTGCAGGATCGCCGCGGCTCCGGGCGTATATGCTCCGCATTGGTCTTGACCAACTCTATCAGAGCTTGGT
TGACGGCAATTTCGATGATGCAGCTTGGGCGCAGGGTCGATGCGACGCAATCGTCCGATCCGGAGCCGGG
ACTGTCGGGCGTACACAAATCGCCCGCAGAAGCGCGGCCGTCTGGACCGATGGCTGTGTAGAAGTACTCG
CCGATAGTGGAAACCGACGCCCCAGCACTCGTCCGAGGGCAAAGGAATAGCACGTACTACGAGATTTCGA
TTCCACCGCCGCCTTCTATGAAAGGTTGGGCTTCGGAATCGTTTTCCGGGACGCCGGCTGGATGATCCTC
CAGCGCGGGGATCTCATGCTGGAGTTCTTCGCCCACCCCAACTTGTTTATTGCAGCTTATAATGGTTACA
AATAAAGCAATAGCATCACAAATTTCACAAATAAAGCATTTTTTTCACTGCATTCTAGTTGTGGTTTGTC
CAAACTCATCAATGTATCTTATCATGTCTGTATACCGTCGACCTCTAGCTAGAGCTTGGCGTAATCATGG
TCATAGCTGTTTCCTGTGTGAAATTGTTATCCGCTCACAATTCCACACAACATACGAGCCGGAAGCATAA
AGTGTAAAGCCTGGGGTGCCTAATGAGTGAGCTAACTCACATTAATTGCGTTGCGCTCACTGCCCGCTTT
CCAGTCGGGAAACCTGTCGTGCCAGCTGCATTAATGAATCGGCCAACGCGCGGGGAGAGGCGGTTTGCGT
ATTGGGCGCTCTTCCGCTTCCTCGCTCACTGACTCGCTGCGCTCGGTCGTTCGGCTGCGGCGAGCGGTAT
CAGCTCACTCAAAGGCGGTAATACGGTTATCCACAGAATCAGGGGATAACGCAGGAAAGAACATGTGAGC
AAAAGGCCAGCAAAAGGCCAGGAACCGTAAAAAGGCCGCGTTGCTGGCGTTTTTCCATAGGCTCCGCCCC
CCTGACGAGCATCACAAAAATCGACGCTCAAGTCAGAGGTGGCGAAACCCGACAGGACTATAAAGATACC
AGGCGTTTCCCCCTGGAAGCTCCCTCGTGCGCTCTCCTGTTCCGACCCTGCCGCTTACCGGATACCTGTC
CGCCTTTCTCCCTTCGGGAAGCGTGGCGCTTTCTCATAGCTCACGCTGTAGGTATCTCAGTTCGGTGTAG
GTCGTTCGCTCCAAGCTGGGCTGTGTGCACGAACCCCCCGTTCAGCCCGACCGCTGCGCCTTATCCGGTA
ACTATCGTCTTGAGTCCAACCCGGTAAGACACGACTTATCGCCACTGGCAGCAGCCACTGGTAACAGGAT
TAGCAGAGCGAGGTATGTAGGCGGTGCTACAGAGTTCTTGAAGTGGTGGCCTAACTACGGCTACACTAGA
AGAACAGTATTTGGTATCTGCGCTCTGCTGAAGCCAGTTACCTTCGGAAAAAGAGTTGGTAGCTCTTGAT
CCGGCAAACAAACCACCGCTGGTAGCGGTGGTTTTTTTGTTTGCAAGCAGCAGATTACGCGCAGAAAAAA
AGGATCTCAAGAAGATCCTTTGATCTTTTCTACGGGGTCTGACGCTCAGTGGAACGAAAACTCACGTTAA
GGGATTTTGGTCATGAGATTATCAAAAAGGATCTTCACCTAGATCCTTTTAAATTAAAAATGAAGTTTTA
AATCAATCTAAAGTATATATGAGTAAACTTGGTCTGACAGTTACCAATGCTTAATCAGTGAGGCACCTAT
CTCAGCGATCTGTCTATTTCGTTCATCCATAGTTGCCTGACTCCCCGTCGTGTAGATAACTACGATACGG
GAGGGCTTACCATCTGGCCCCAGTGCTGCAATGATACCGCGAGACCCACGCTCACCGGCTCCAGATTTAT
CAGCAATAAACCAGCCAGCCGGAAGGGCCGAGCGCAGAAGTGGTCCTGCAACTTTATCCGCCTCCATCCA
GTCTATTAATTGTTGCCGGGAAGCTAGAGTAAGTAGTTCGCCAGTTAATAGTTTGCGCAACGTTGTTGCC
ATTGCTACAGGCATCGTGGTGTCACGCTCGTCGTTTGGTATGGCTTCATTCAGCTCCGGTTCCCAACGAT
CAAGGCGAGTTACATGATCCCCCATGTTGTGCAAAAAAGCGGTTAGCTCCTTCGGTCCTCCGATCGTTGT
CAGAAGTAAGTTGGCCGCAGTGTTATCACTCATGGTTATGGCAGCACTGCATAATTCTCTTACTGTCATG
CCATCCGTAAGATGCTTTTCTGTGACTGGTGAGTACTCAACCAAGTCATTCTGAGAATAGTGTATGCGGC
GACCGAGTTGCTCTTGCCCGGCGTCAATACGGGATAATACCGCGCCACATAGCAGAACTTTAAAAGTGCT
CATCATTGGAAAACGTTCTTCGGGGCGAAAACTCTCAAGGATCTTACCGCTGTTGAGATCCAGTTCGATG
TAACCCACTCGTGCACCCAACTGATCTTCAGCATCTTTTACTTTCACCAGCGTTTCTGGGTGAGCAAAAA
CAGGAAGGCAAAATGCCGCAAAAAAGGGAATAAGGGCGACACGGAAATGTTGAATACTCATACTCTTCCT
TTTTCAATATTATTGAAGCATTTATCAGGGTTATTGTCTCATGAGCGGATACATATTTGAATGTATTTAG
AAAAATAAACAAATAGGGGTTCCGCGCACATTTCCCCGAAAAGTGCCACCTGACGTCGACGGATCGGGAG
ATCTCCCGATCCCCTATGGTGCACTCTCAGTACAATCTGCTCTGATGCCGCATAGTTAAGCC
Features (pLannotate 1.2.2; 20 found; start..end, strand, type, name):
    176..583     +  promoter       SFFV promoter: spleen focus-forming virus long terminal repeat (LTR) promoter
    597..1304    +  CDS            mCherry: mCherry is a basic (constitutively fluorescent) red fluorescent protein published in 2004, derived from Discosoma sp.. It is reported to be a very rapidly-maturing monomer with low acid sensitivity.
   1341..1399    +  CDS            F2A (fragment): 2A peptide from foot-and-mouth disease virus polyprotein Eukaryotic ribosomes fail to insert a peptide bond between the Gly and Pro residues, yielding separate polypeptides.
   1608..2321    +  CDS            EGFP: EGFP is a basic (constitutively fluorescent) green fluorescent protein published in 1996, derived from Aequorea victoria. It is reported to be a rapidly-maturing weak dimer with moderate acid sensitivity.
   2434..2658    +  polyA_signal   bGH poly(A) signal: bovine growth hormone polyadenylation signal
   2674..2697    +  polyA_signal   bGH poly(A) signal (fragment): bovine growth hormone polyadenylation signal
   2701..2722    +  promoter       SV40 promoter (fragment): SV40 enhancer and early promoter
   2743..2976    +  rep_origin     f1 ori (fragment) (sequence partly withheld): f1 bacteriophage origin of replication; arrow indicates direction of (+) strand synthesis
   2981..3028    +  protein_bind   FRT: FLP-mediated recombination occurs in the 8-bp core sequence TCTAGAAA (Turan and Bode, 2011). FLP recombinase from the Saccharomyces cerevisiae 2μ plasmid
   3036..4058    +  CDS            HygR: aminoglycoside phosphotransferase from E. coli; aph(4)-Ia; confers resistance to hygromycin
   4068..4193    +  CDS            ble (fragment): BLE_KLEPN - Experimental evidence at protein level: Swiss-Prot protein existence level 1. Binding protein with a strong affinity to the bleomycin family of antibiotics. Binds to CL990; an antimitotic-antibiotic compound. From Klebsiella pneumoniae.
   4188..4309    +  polyA_signal   SV40 poly(A) signal: SV40 polyadenylation signal
   4382..4398    -  protein_bind   lac operator: The lac repressor binds to the lac operator to inhibit transcription in E. coli. This inhibition can be relieved by adding lactose or isopropyl-β-D-thiogalactopyranoside (IPTG). lac repressor encoded by lacI
   4406..4436    -  promoter       lac promoter: promoter for the E. coli lac operon
   4451..4472    -  protein_bind   CAP binding site: CAP binding activates transcription in the presence of cAMP. E. coli catabolite activator protein
   4485..4577    -  CDS            lacI (fragment): lac repressor; lacI; The lac repressor binds to the lac operator to inhibit transcription in E. coli. This inhibition can be relieved by adding lactose or isopropyl-β-D-thiogalactopyranoside (IPTG).
   4760..5348    -  rep_origin     ori: high-copy-number ColE1/pMB1/pBR322/pUC origin of replication
   5519..6379    -  CDS            AmpR: β-lactamase; bla; confers resistance to ampicillin, carbenicillin, and related antibiotics
   6380..6484    -  promoter       AmpR promoter: bla
   6543..5       -  misc_feature   bom (fragment) (across the origin): basis of mobility region from pBR322
