[The description below was written by a language model from this plasmid's Addgene catalogue record and pLannotate feature annotations shown in this document.]
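Description:
EK0285 SFFV-mCherry-SG(s70587)SG-EGFP (FLP-IN) is a 6.6 kb mammalian expression plasmid built on a Flp-In type backbone and carrying a synthetic ADAR-based RNA sensor. It is maintained in E. coli through a high-copy ColE1/pUC origin and selected with ampicillin via the AmpR (β-lactamase) cassette. Remnants of an f1 origin, lac promoter/operator elements and a bom region are also annotated.

The payload is a single transcription unit driven by the spleen focus-forming virus (SFFV) LTR promoter and terminated by the bovine growth hormone polyadenylation signal. It encodes mCherry, followed by a partial F2A self-cleaving peptide, an unannotated stretch of roughly 200 nt that, judging from the construct name, presumably holds the sensor segment s70587 with its flanking SG elements, and then EGFP. According to the record, mCherry serves as a constitutive marker of sensor expression and EGFP is the output, with the plasmid described as Sensor 1 for a companion construct, EK0208. In ADAR-editing RNA sensors of this kind, translation of the downstream reporter generally depends on the sensor region pairing with a trigger RNA and being edited. However, the record does not detail the sensor's sequence design, the identity of its target or the meaning of the SG elements.

Downstream of the expression cassette lies an FRT site placed directly before a hygromycin resistance coding sequence and an SV40 polyadenylation signal, with only a small fragment of SV40 promoter annotated nearby. This is the typical Flp-In arrangement: FLP-mediated recombination into a genomic FRT landing pad supplies the promoter needed for HygR expression, so hygromycin selects for site-specific single-copy integrants. The plasmid can therefore be used for transient transfection or for making stable sensor cell lines.
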