Addgene plasmid #191140: EK0285 SFFV-mCherry-SG(s70587)SG-EGFP (FLP-IN)
Purpose: Expression of Sensor 1 (for EK0208) in mammalian cells; mCherry marker, EGFP output.
Depositing lab: Xiaojing Gao. Depositing organization: Stanford University. Publication: Modular, programmable RNA sensing using ADAR editing in living cells. Kaseniit KE, Katz N, Kolber NS, Call CC, Wengier DL, Cody WB, Sattely ES, Gao XJ. Nat Biotechnol. 2022 Oct 5. pii: 10.1038/s41587-022-01493-x. doi: 10.1038/s41587-022-01493-x. PubMed 36198772.
Backbone
  Vector backbone: FLP-IN
  Vector type: Mammalian Expression
Growth in bacteria
  Bacterial resistance: Ampicillin, 100 μg/mL
  Growth temperature: 37°C
  Growth strain: DH5alpha
  Copy number: High Copy
Gene/Insert
  Gene/Insert name: mCherry:s70587:EGFP
  Species: Synthetic
  Mutation: WT
  Promoter: SFFV
  Cloning method: Unknown
Terms and licenses: Academic/Nonprofit Terms; Industry Terms: Not Available to Industry
Depositor comments: Please see https://rnasensing.bio/ for more details. Please visit https://www.biorxiv.org/content/10.1101/2022.01.28.478207v1 for bioRxiv preprint.
How to cite: EK0285 SFFV-mCherry-SG(s70587)SG-EGFP (FLP-IN) was a gift from Xiaojing Gao (Addgene plasmid # 191140 ; http://n2t.net/addgene:191140 ; RRID:Addgene_191140)
